>Addgene plasmid #228550 | pOliSpec3' | addgene full sequence | sequence record 454859 | Addgene NGS Result
TTGACAGCTAGCTCAGTCCTAGGTATAATAGGATCCATGAGTATTCAACATTTCCGTGTCGCCCTTATTC
CCTTTTTTGCGGCATTTTGCCTTCCTGTTTTTGCTCACCCAGAAACGCTGGTGAAAGTAAAAGATGCTGA
AGATCAGTTGGGTGCACGAGTGGGTTACATCGAACTGGATCTCAACAGCGGTAAGATCCTTGAGAGTTTT
CGCCCCGAAGAACGTTTTCCAATGATGAGCACTTTTAAAGTTCTGCTATGTGGCGCGGTATTATCCCGTA
TTGACGCCGGGCAAGAGCAACTCGGTCGCCGCATACACTATTCTCAGAATGACTTGGTTGAGTACTCACC
AGTCACAGAAAAGCATCTTACGGATGGCATGACAGTAAGAGAATTATGCAGTGCTGCCATAACCATGAGT
GATAACACTGCGGCCAACTTACTTCTGACAACGATCGGAGGACCGAAGGAGCTAACCGCTTTTTTGCACA
ACATGGGGGATCATGTAACTCGCCTTGATCGTTGGGAACCGGAGCTGAATGAAGCCATACCAAACGACGA
GCGTGACACCACGATGCCTGTAGCAATGGCAACAACGTTGCGCAAACTATTAACTGGCGAACTACTTACT
CTAGCTTCCCGGCAACAATTAATAGACTGGATGGAGGCGGATAAAGTTGCAGGACCACTTCTGCGCTCGG
CCCTTCCGGCTGGCTGGTTTATTGCTGATAAATCTGGAGCCGGTGAGCGTGGGAGCCGCGGTATCATTGC
AGCACTGGGGCCAGATGGTAAGCCCTCCCGTATCGTAGTTATCTACACGACGGGGAGTCAGGCAACTATG
GATGAACGAAATAGACAGATCGCTGAGATAGGTGCCTCACTGATTAAGCATTGGTAACTGTCAGACCAAG
TTTACTCATATATACTTTAGATTGATTTAAAACTTCATTTTTAATTTAAAAGGATCTAGGTGAAGATCCT
TTTTGATAATCTCATGGATCCTCCCTTAACGCTATGGAACTCGCCGCCCGACTGGGCTGGCGATGAGCGA
AATGTAGTGCTTACGTTGTCCCGCATTTGGTACAGCGCAGTAACCGGCAAAATCGCGCCGAAGGATGTCG
CTGCCGACTGGGCAATGGAGCGCCTGCCGGCCCAGTATCAGCCCGTCATACTTGAAGCTAGACAGGCTTA
TCTTGGACAAGAAGAAGATCGCTTGGCCTCGCGCGCAGATCAGTTGGAAGAATTTGTCCACTACGTGAAA
GGCGAGATCACCAAGGTAGTCGGCAAATAAGATGCCGCTCGCCAGTCGATTGGCTGAGCTCATAAGTTCC
TATTCCGAAGTTCCGCGAACGCGTAAAGGATCTAGGTGAAGATCCTTTTTGATAATCTCATGACCAAAAT
CCCTTAACGTGAGTTTTCGTTCCACTGAGCGTCAGACCCCGTAGAAAAGATCAAAGGATCTTCTTGAGAT
CCTTTTTTTCTGCGCGTAATCTGCTGCTTGCAAACAAAAAAACCACCGCTACCAGCGGTGGTTTGTTTGC
CGGATCAAGAGCTACCAACTCTTTTTCCGAAGGTAACTGGCTTCAGCAGAGCGCAGATACCAAATACTGT
CCTTCTAGTGTAGCCGTAGTTAGGCCACCACTTCAAGAACTCTGTAGCACCGCCTACATACCTCGCTCTG
CTAATCCTGTTACCAGTGGCTGCTGCCAGTGGCGATAAGTCGTGTCTTACCGGGTTGGACTCAAGACGAT
AGTTACCGGATAAGGCGCAGCGGTCGGGCTGAACGGGGGGTTCGTGCACACAGCCCAGCTTGGAGCGAAC
GACCTACACCGAACTGAGATACCTACAGCGTGAGCTATGAGAAAGCGCCACGCTTCCCGAAGGGAGAAAG
GCGGACAGGTATCCGGTAAGCGGCAGGGTCGGAACAGGAGAGCGCACGAGGGAGCTTCCAGGGGGAAACG
CCTGGTATCTTTATAGTCCTGTCGGGTTTCGCCACCTCTGACTTGAGCGTCGATTTTTGTGATGCTCGTC
AGGGGGGCGGAGCCTATGGAAA
Features (pLannotate 1.2.2; 5 found; start..end, strand, type, name):
      1..30      +  promoter       J23119(SpeI) promoter (fragment): bacterial promoter (Registry of Standard Biological Parts BBa J23119) modified to end with an SpeI site
     37..897     +  CDS            AmpR: β-lactamase; bla; confers resistance to ampicillin, carbenicillin, and related antibiotics
   1004..1290    +  CDS            SmR (fragment): aminoglycoside adenylyltransferase (Murphy, 1985); aadA; confers resistance to spectinomycin and streptomycin
   1324..1344    +  protein_bind   FRT (mutant) (fragment): FRT site with a mutation in the core sequence (Azam et al., 1997) FLP recombinase from the Saccharomyces cerevisiae 2μ plasmid
   1464..2052    +  rep_origin     ori: high-copy-number ColE1/pMB1/pBR322/pUC origin of replication
