[The description below was written by a language model from this plasmid's Addgene catalogue record and pLannotate feature annotations shown in this document.]
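Description:
pOliSpec3' is a small (about 2 kb) bacterial plasmid built on the pTargetAmp backbone and classed as a CRISPR vector. It does not itself act as a guide RNA plasmid; it serves as a PCR template in a split-marker scheme for gRNA cloning. It is maintained in E. coli through a high-copy ColE1/pUC-type origin of replication and selected with ampicillin via a full-length β-lactamase (AmpR) gene. In the annotated sequence, the AmpR coding region sits immediately downstream of a fragment of the synthetic constitutive J23119(SpeI) promoter. That promoter is commonly used to drive guide RNAs in pTarget-type plasmids, but the record does not say what role it plays here.

The insert is a truncated 3' portion of aadA, the aminoglycoside adenylyltransferase gene that confers spectinomycin and streptomycin resistance. Because only the 3' end is present, this plasmid cannot confer spectinomycin resistance by itself. A short fragment of a mutant FRT site lies just after the aadA fragment, followed by the origin; its function is not stated and it may simply be a backbone remnant.

According to the stated purpose, a PCR product amplified from this template is combined with a product from the companion plasmid pOliSpec5' and with an oligo-spacer amplification, and the pieces recombine in vivo to assemble a complete gRNA plasmid. By implication from the names and the truncated insert, the companion supplies the 5' part of aadA, so that spectinomycin resistance would be restored only in correctly recombined products. The record does not spell out this selection logic or give the overlap regions.
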