Addgene plasmid #228550: pOliSpec3'
Purpose: Template for PCR amplification for gRNA cloning. The PCR product recombines in vivo with a PCRs products from pOliSpec5' and oligo-spacer amplifications, to clone gRNA plasmid.
Depositing lab: Jeferson Gross. Depositing organization: Instituto de Pesquisa em Bioenergia (IPBEN), UNESP.
Backbone
  Vector backbone: pTargetAmp
  Vector type: CRISPR
Growth in bacteria
  Bacterial resistance: Ampicillin, 100 μg/mL
  Growth temperature: 37°C
  Growth strain: DH5alpha
  Copy number: High Copy
Gene/Insert
  Gene/Insert name: Truncated 3' region of aadA
Terms and licenses: Academic/Nonprofit Terms; Industry Terms: Not Available to Industry
How to cite: pOliSpec3' was a gift from Jeferson Gross (Addgene plasmid # 228550 ; http://n2t.net/addgene:228550 ; RRID:Addgene_228550)
